>Addgene plasmid #89662 | pSB1A3_GFP_dT21 | depositor full sequence | sequence record 173777 | pSB1A3_GFP_dT21 sequence 7971 bps
AGTAAAAGATGCTGAAGATCAGTTGGGTGCACGAGTGGGTTATATCGAACTGGATCTCAACAGCGGTAAG
ATCCTTGAGAGTTTTCGCCCCGAAGAACGTTTTCCAATGATGAGCACTTTTAAAGTTCTGCTATGTGGCG
CGGTATTATCCCGTATTGACGCCGGGCAAGAGCAACTCGGTCGCCGCATACACTATTCTCAGAATGACTT
GGTTGAGTACTCACCAGTCACAGAAAAGCATCTTACGGATGGCATGACAGTAAGAGAATTATGCAGTGCT
GCCATAACCATGAGTGATAACACTGCGGCCAACTTACTTCTGACAACGATCGGAGGACCGAAGGAGCTAA
CCGCTTTTTTGCACAACATGGGGGATCATGTAACTCGCCTTGATCGTTGGGAACCGGAGCTGAATGAAGC
CATACCAAACGACGAGCGTGACACCACGATGCCTGTAGCAATGGCAACAACGTTGCGCAAACTATTAACT
GGCGAACTACTTACTCTAGCTTCCCGGCAACAATTAATAGACTGGATGGAGGCGGATAAAGTTGCAGGAC
CACTTCTGCGCTCGGCCCTTCCGGCTGGCTGGTTTATTGCTGATAAATCTGGAGCCGGTGAGCGTGGGTC
TCGCGGTATCATTGCAGCACTGGGGCCAGATGGTAAGCCCTCCCGTATCGTAGTTATCTACACGACGGGG
AGTCAGGCAACTATGGATGAACGAAATAGACAGATCGCTGAGATAGGTGCCTCACTGATTAAGCATTGGT
AACTGTCAGACCAAGTTTACTCATATATACTTTAGATTGATTTAAAACTTCATTTTTAATTTAAAAGGAT
CTAGGTGAAGATCCTTTTTGATAATCTCATGACCAAAATCCCTTAACGTGAGTTTTCGTTCCACTGAGCG
TCAGACCCCGTAGAAAAGATCAAAGGATCTTCTTGAGATCCTTTTTTTCTGCGCGTAATCTGCTGCTTGC
AAACAAAAAAACCACCGCTACCAGCGGTGGTTTGTTTGCCGGATCAAGAGCTACCAACTCTTTTTCCGAA
GGTAACTGGCTTCAGCAGAGCGCAGATACCAAATACTGTTCTTCTAGTGTAGCCGTAGTTAGGCCACCAC
TTCAAGAACTCTGTAGCACCGCCTACATACCTCGCTCTGCTAATCCTGTTACCAGTGGCTGCTGCCAGTG
GCGATAAGTCGTGTCTTACCGGGTTGGACTCAAGACGATAGTTACCGGATAAGGCGCAGCGGTCGGGCTG
AACGGGGGGTTCGTGCACACAGCCCAGCTTGGAGCGAACGACCTACACCGAACTGAGATACCTACAGCGT
GAGCTATGAGAAAGCGCCACGCTTCCCGAAGGGAGAAAGGCGGACAGGTATCCGGTAAGCGGCAGGGTCG
GAACAGGAGAGCGCACGAGGGAGCTTCCAGGGGGAAACGCCTGGTATCTTTATAGTCCTGTCGGGTTTCG
CCACCTCTGACTTGAGCGTCGATTTTTGTGATGCTCGTCAGGGGGGCGGAGCCTGTGGAAAAACGCCAGC
AACGCGGCCTTTTTACGGTTCCTGGCCTTTTGCTGGCCTTTTGCTCACATGTTCTTTCCTGCGTTATCCC
CTGATTCTGTGGATAACCGTATTACCGCCTTTGAGTGAGCTGATACCGCTCGCCGCAGCCGAACGACCGA
GCGCAGCGAGTCAGTGAGCGAGGAAGCCTGCATAACGCGAAGTAATCTTTTCGGTTTTAAAGAAAAAGGG
CAGGGTGGTGACACCTTGCCCTTTTTTGCCGGACTGCAGCGGCCGCTAGCTAATACGACTCACTATAGGG
AGACCACAACGGTTTCCCTCTAGAAATAATTTTGTTTAACTTTAAGAAGGAGATAAACAATGGGTAAAGG
AGAAGAACTTTTCACTGGAGTTGTCCCAATTCTTGTTGAATTAGATGGTGATGTTAATGGGCACAAATTT
TCTGTCAGTGGAGAGGGTGAAGGTGATGCAACATACGGAAAACTTACCCTTAAATTTATTTGCACTACTG
GAAAACTACCTGTTCCGTGGCCAACACTTGTCACTACTTTCTCTTATGGTGTTCAATGCTTTTCCCGTTA
TCCGGATCATATGAAACGGCATGACTTTTTCAAGAGTGCCATGCCCGAAGGTTATGTACAGGAACGCACT
ATATCTTTCAAAGATGACGGGAACTACAAGACGCGTGCTGAAGTCAAGTTTGAAGGTGATACCCTTGTTA
ATCGTATCGAGTTAAAAGGTATTGATTTTAAAGAAGATGGAAACATTCTCGGACACAAACTCGAGTACAA
CTATAACTCACACAATGTATACATCACGGCAGACAAACAAAAGAATGGAATCAAAGCTAACTTCAAAATT
CGCCACAACATTGAAGATGGATCCGTTCAACTAGCAGACCATTATCAACAAAATACTCCAATTGGCGATG
GCCCTGTCCTTTTACCAGACAACCATTACCTGTCCACACAATCTGCCCTTTCGAAAGATCCCAATGAAAA
GAGAGACCACATGGTCCTTCTTGAGTTTGTAACAGCTGCTGGGATTACACATGGCATGGATGAACTATAC
AAGTGGGGTCTTAGCGCGGGCGCCGTAGATTTGAGAACTTTGGGATATTCACAGCAGCAGCAGGAAAAGA
TCAAGCCCAAAGTGAGGTCGACAGTCGCGCAGCATCACGAAGCGCTGGTGGGTCATGGGTTTACACATGC
CCACATCGTAGCCTTGTCGCAGCACCCTGCAGCCCTTGGCACGGTCGCCGTCAAGTACCAGGACATGATT
GCGGCGTTGCCGGAAGCCACACATGAGGCGATCGTCGGTGTGGGGAAACAGTGGAGCGGAGCCCGAGCGC
TTGAGGCCCTGTTGACGGTCGCGGGAGAGCTGAGAGGGCCTCCCCTTCAGCTGGACACGGGCCAGTTGCT
GAAGATCGCGAAGCGGGGAGGAGTCACGGCGGTCGAGGCGGTGCACGCGTGGCGCAATGCGCTCACGGGA
GCACCCCTCAACCTGACCCCAGAGCAGGTCGTGGCGATCGCAAGCCACGACGGTGGCAAACAGGCTCTGG
AAACAGTACAGAGGCTGTTGCCTGTGCTGTGCCAAGCGCACGGGTTGACCCCAGAGCAGGTCGTGGCGAT
CGCAAGCCACGACGGTGGCAAACAGGCTCTGGAAACAGTACAGAGGCTGTTGCCTGTGCTGTGCCAAGCG
CACGGACTTACCCCAGAGCAGGTCGTGGCAATCGCGAGCAATAACGGTGGCAAACAGGCTCTGGAAACGG
TGCAGAGGCTCCTTCCAGTGCTGTGCCAAGCGCACGGTTTAACCCCAGAGCAGGTCGTGGCAATCGCGAG
CAATAACGGTGGCAAACAGGCTCTGGAAACGGTGCAGAGGCTCCTTCCAGTGCTGTGCCAAGCGCACGGG
CTCACCCCAGAGCAGGTCGTGGCCATTGCCTCGAATGGAGGTGGCAAACAGGCTCTGGAAACCGTACAAC
GATTGCTGCCGGTGCTGTGCCAAGCGCACGGTCTGACCCCAGAGCAGGTCGTGGCGATCGCAAGCCACGA
CGGTGGCAAACAGGCTCTGGAAACAGTACAGAGGCTGTTGCCTGTGCTGTGCCAAGCGCACGGGTTAACC
CCAGAGCAGGTCGTGGCGATCGCAAGCCACGACGGTGGCAAACAGGCTCTGGAAACAGTACAGAGGCTGT
TGCCTGTGCTGTGCCAAGCGCACGGACTCACCCCAGAGCAGGTCGTGGCAATCGCGAGCAATAACGGTGG
CAAACAGGCTCTGGAAACGGTGCAGAGGCTCCTTCCAGTGCTGTGCCAAGCGCACGGTTTGACCCCAGAG
CAGGTCGTGGCCATTGCCTCGAATGGAGGTGGCAAACAGGCTCTGGAAACCGTACAACGATTGCTGCCGG
TGCTGTGCCAAGCGCACGGGTTGACCCCAGAGCAGGTCGTGGCAATCGCGAGCAATAACGGTGGCAAACA
GGCTCTGGAAACGGTGCAGAGGCTCCTTCCAGTGCTGTGCCAAGCGCACGGACTTACCCCAGAGCAGGTC
GTGGCCATTGCCTCGAATGGAGGTGGCAAACAGGCTCTGGAAACCGTACAACGATTGCTGCCGGTGCTGT
GCCAAGCGCACGGACTGACCCCAGAGCAGGTCGTGGCCATTGCCTCGAATGGAGGTGGCAAACAGGCTCT
GGAAACCGTACAACGATTGCTGCCGGTGCTGTGCCAAGCGCACGGCCTGACCCCAGAGCAGGTCGTGGCA
ATCGCCTCCAACATTGGTGGCAAACAGGCTCTGGAAACTGTCCAGCGCCTGCTTCCCGTGCTGTGCCAAG
CGCACGGTTTAACCCCAGAGCAGGTCGTGGCAATCGCGAGCAATAACGGTGGCAAACAGGCTCTGGAAAC
GGTGCAGAGGCTCCTTCCAGTGCTGTGCCAAGCGCACGGGCTCACCCCAGAGCAGGTCGTGGCGATCGCA
AGCCACGACGGTGGCAAACAGGCTCTGGAAACAGTACAGAGGCTGTTGCCTGTGCTGTGCCAAGCGCACG
GTCTGACCCCAGAGCAGGTCGTGGCAATCGCGAGCAATAACGGTGGCAAACAGGCTCTGGAAACGGTGCA
GAGGCTCCTTCCAGTGCTGTGCCAAGCGCACGGGTTAACCCCAGAGCAGGTCGTGGCAATCGCCTCCAAC
ATTGGTGGCAAACAGGCTCTGGAAACTGTCCAGCGCCTGCTTCCCGTGCTGTGCCAAGCGCACGGACTCA
CCCCAGAGCAGGTCGTGGCCATTGCCTCGAATGGAGGTGGCAAACAGGCTCTGGAAACCGTACAACGATT
GCTGCCGGTGCTGTGCCAAGCGCACGGGTTGACCCCAGAGCAGGTCGTGGCAATCGCGAGCAATAACGGT
GGCAAACAGGCTCTGGAAACGGTGCAGAGGCTCCTTCCAGTGCTGTGCCAAGCGCACGGACTTACCCCAG
AGCAGGTCGTGGCGATCGCAAGCCACGACGGTGGCAAACAGGCTCTGGAAACAGTACAGAGGCTGTTGCC
TGTGCTGTGCCAAGCGCACGGACTGAGCGCGGGCGCCGTAGATTTGAGAACTTTGGGATATTCACAGCAG
CAGCAGGAAAAGATCAAGCCCAAAGTGAGGTCGACAGTCGCGCAGCATCACGAAGCGCTGGTGGGTCATG
GGTTTACACATGCCCACATCGTAGCCTTGTCGCAGCACCCTGCAGCCCTTGGCACGGTCGCCGTCAAGTA
CCAGGACATGATTGCGGCGTTGCCGGAAGCCACACATGAGGCGATCGTCGGTGTGGGGAAACAGTGGAGC
GGAGCCCGAGCGCTTGAGGCCCTGTTGACGGTCGCGGGAGAGCTGAGAGGGCCTCCCCTTCAGCTGGACA
CGGGCCAGTTGCTGAAGATCGCGAAGCGGGGAGGAGTCACGGCGGTCGAGGCGGTGCACGCGTGGCGCAA
TGCGCTCACGGGAGCACCCCTCAACCTGACCCCAGAGCAGGTCGTGGCCATTGCCTCGAATGGAGGTGGC
AAACAGGCTCTGGAAACCGTACAACGATTGCTGCCGGTGCTGTGCCAAGCGCACGGTTTAACCCCAGAGC
AGGTCGTGGCAATCGCGAGCAATAACGGTGGCAAACAGGCTCTGGAAACGGTGCAGAGGCTCCTTCCAGT
GCTGTGCCAAGCGCACGGGCTCACCCCAGAGCAGGTCGTGGCCATTGCCTCGAATGGAGGTGGCAAACAG
GCTCTGGAAACCGTACAACGATTGCTGCCGGTGCTGTGCCAAGCGCACGGGTTAACCCCAGAGCAGGTCG
TGGCGATCGCAAGCCACGACGGTGGCAAACAGGCTCTGGAAACAGTACAGAGGCTGTTGCCTGTGCTGTG
CCAAGCGCACGGGTTGACCCCAGAGCAGGTCGTGGCGATCGCAAGCCACGACGGTGGCAAACAGGCTCTG
GAAACAGTACAGAGGCTGTTGCCTGTGCTGTGCCAAGCGCACGGACTTACCCCAGAGCAGGTCGTGGCGA
TCGCAAGCCACGACGGTGGCAAACAGGCTCTGGAAACAGTACAGAGGCTGTTGCCTGTGCTGTGCCAAGC
GCACGGACTGACCCCAGAGCAGGTCGTGGCCATTGCCTCGAATGGAGGTGGCAAACAGGCTCTGGAAACC
GTACAACGATTGCTGCCGGTGCTGTGCCAAGCGCACGGCCTGACCCCAGAGCAGGTCGTGGCGATCGCAA
GCCACGACGGTGGCAAACAGGCTCTGGAAACAGTACAGAGGCTGTTGCCTGTGCTGTGCCAAGCGCACGG
TTTAACCCCAGAGCAGGTCGTGGCAATCGCCTCCAACATTGGTGGCAAACAGGCTCTGGAAACTGTCCAG
CGCCTGCTTCCCGTGCTGTGCCAAGCGCACGGGCTCACCCCAGAGCAGGTCGTGGCGATCGCAAGCCACG
ACGGTGGCAAACAGGCTCTGGAAACAGTACAGAGGCTGTTGCCTGTGCTGTGCCAAGCGCACGGCCTAAC
CCCAGAGCAGGTCGTGGCCATTGCCTCGAATGGAGGTGGCAAACAGGCTCTGGAAACCGTACAACGATTG
CTGCCGGTGCTGTGCCAAGCGCACGGTCTGACCCCAGAGCAGGTCGTGGCAATCGCCTCCAACATTGGTG
GCAAACAGGCTCTGGAAACTGTCCAGCGCCTGCTTCCCGTGCTGTGCCAAGCGCACGGGTTAACCCCAGA
GCAGGTCGTGGCAATCGCGAGCAATAACGGTGGCAAACAGGCTCTGGAAACGGTGCAGAGGCTCCTTCCA
GTGCTGTGCCAAGCGCACGGACTCACCCCAGAGCAGGTCGTGGCCATTGCCTCGAATGGAGGTGGCAAAC
AGGCTCTGGAAACCGTACAACGATTGCTGCCGGTGCTGTGCCAAGCGCACGGGTTGACCCCAGAGCAGGT
CGTGGCAATCGCGAGCAATAACGGTGGCAAACAGGCTCTGGAAACGGTGCAGAGGCTCCTTCCAGTGCTG
TGCCAAGCGCACGGACTTACCCCAGAGCAGGTCGTGGCGATCGCAAGCCACGACGGTGGCAAACAGGCTC
TGGAAACAGTACAGAGGCTGTTGCCTGTGCTGTGCCAAGCGCACGGACTGACCCCAGAGCAGGTCGTGGC
AATCGCCTCCAACATTGGTGGCAAACAGGCTCTGGAAACTGTCCAGCGCCTGCTTCCCGTGCTGTGCCAA
GCGCACGGCCTGACCCCAGAGCAGGTCGTGGCAATCGCGAGCAATAACGGTGGCAAACAGGCTCTGGAAA
CGGTGCAGAGGCTCCTTCCAGTGCTGTGCCAAGCGCACGGTTTAACCCCAGAGCAGGTCGTGGCAATCGC
GAGCAATAACGGTGGCAAACAGGCTCTGGAAACGGTGCAGAGGCTCCTTCCAGTGCTGTGCCAAGCGCAC
GGGCTCACCCCAGAGCAGGTCGTGGCGATCGCAAGCCACGACGGTGGCAAACAGGCTCTGGAATCTATCG
TTGCTCAGCTGTCACGTCCGGACCCGGCTCTGGCTGCTCTGACCAACGACCACCTGGTTGCTCTGGCTTG
CCTGGGTGGTCGTCCGGCTATGGACGCTGTTAAAAAAGGCCTAGTGCCGCGCGGCAGCCACCACCATCAC
CATCATTAATTCCAGAAATCATCCTTAGCGAAAGCTAAGGATTTTTTTTATCTGAAATTCTGCCTCGTGA
TACGCCTATTTTTATAGGTTAATGTCATGATAATAATGGTTTCTTAGACGTCAGGTGGCACTTTTCGGGG
AAATGTGCGCGGAACCCCTATTTGTTTATTTTTCTAAATACATTCAAATATGTATCCGCTCATGAGACAA
TAACCCTGATAAATGCTTCAATAATATTGAAAAAGGAAGAGTATGAGTATTCAACATTTCCGTGTCGCCC
TTATTCCCTTTTTTGCGGCATTTTGCCTTCCTGTTTTTGCTCACCCAGAAACGCTGGTGAA
Features (pLannotate 1.2.2; 10 found; start..end, strand, type, name):
    943..1531    +  rep_origin     ori: high-copy-number ColE1/pMB1/pBR322/pUC origin of replication
   1726..1783    -  terminator     his operon terminator: This putative transcriptin terminator from the E. coli his operon has a 2-bp deletion introduced during synthesis. Its efficiency has not been determined.
   1801..1819    +  promoter       T7 promoter: promoter for bacteriophage T7 RNA polymerase
   1851..1873    +  RBS            RBS: efficient ribosome binding site from bacteriophage T7 gene 10 (Olins and Rangwala, 1989)
   1880..2593    +  CDS            &alpha;GFP: &alpha;GFP is a basic (constitutively fluorescent) long stokes shift fluorescent protein published in 1996, derived from Aequorea victoria.
   2606..3124    +  CDS            avrBs3 (fragment): AVRB3_XANEU - Experimental evidence at protein level: Swiss-Prot protein existence level 1. Avirulence protein. Acts as a transcription factor in C.annuum plants. In susceptible plants lacking the Bs3 resistance gene induces expression of a number of genes, including genes homologous to a family of auxin-induced genes, alpha-expansin genes, pectate lyase, anthocyanidin glucoside rhamnosyl transferase and at least one transcription factor, UPA20. Their expression leads to plant hypertrophy in mesophyll cells, probably mainly mediated by UPA20 (PubMed:17962565). In resistant plants induces the h
   5069..5587    +  CDS            avrBs3 (fragment): AVRB3_XANEU - Experimental evidence at protein level: Swiss-Prot protein existence level 1. Avirulence protein. Acts as a transcription factor in C.annuum plants. In susceptible plants lacking the Bs3 resistance gene induces expression of a number of genes, including genes homologous to a family of auxin-induced genes, alpha-expansin genes, pectate lyase, anthocyanidin glucoside rhamnosyl transferase and at least one transcription factor, UPA20. Their expression leads to plant hypertrophy in mesophyll cells, probably mainly mediated by UPA20 (PubMed:17962565). In resistant plants induces the h
   7645..7688    +  terminator     bacterial terminator: putative bacterial transcription terminator
   7778..7882    +  promoter       AmpR promoter: bla
   7883..772     +  CDS            AmpR (across the origin): β-lactamase; bla; confers resistance to ampicillin, carbenicillin, and related antibiotics
