>Addgene plasmid #89662 | pSB1A3_GFP_dT21 | addgene full sequence | sequence record 191955 | Addgene NGS Result
AGTAAAAGATGCTGAAGATCAGTTGGGTGCACGAGTGGGTTACATCGAACTGGATCTCAACAGCGGTAAG
ATCCTTGAGAGTTTTCGCCCCGAAGAACGTTTTCCAATGATGAGCACTTTTAAAGTTCTGCTATGTGGCG
CGGTATTATCCCGTATTGACGCCGGGCAAGAGCAACTCGGTCGCCGCATACACTATTCTCAGAATGACTT
GGTTGAGTACTCACCAGTCACAGAAAAGCATCTTACGGATGGCATGACAGTAAGAGAATTATGCAGTGCT
GCCATAACCATGAGTGATAACACTGCGGCCAACTTACTTCTGACAACGATCGGAGGACCGAAGGAGCTAA
CCGCTTTTTTGCACAACATGGGGGATCATGTAACTCGCCTTGATCGTTGGGAACCGGAGCTGAATGAAGC
CATACCAAACGACGAGCGTGACACCACGATGCCTGTAGCAATGGCAACAACGTTGCGCAAACTATTAACT
GGCGAACTACTTACTCTAGCTTCCCGGCAACAATTAATAGACTGGATGGAGGCGGATAAAGTTGCAGGAC
CACTTCTGCGCTCGGCCCTTCCGGCTGGCTGGTTTATTGCTGATAAATCTGGAGCCGGTGAGCGTGGGTC
TCGCGGTATCATTGCAGCACTGGGGCCAGATGGTAAGCCCTCCCGTATCGTAGTTATCTACACGACGGGG
AGTCAGGCAACTATGGATGAACGAAATAGACAGATCGCTGAGATAGGTGCCTCACTGATTAAGCATTGGT
AACTGTCAGACCAAGTTTACTCATATATACTTTAGATTGATTTAAAACTTCATTTTTAATTTAAAAGGAT
CTAGGTGAAGATCCTTTTTGATAATCTCATGACCAAAATCCCTTAACGTGAGTTTTCGTTCCACTGAGCG
TCAGACCCCGTAGAAAAGATCAAAGGATCTTCTTGAGATCCTTTTTTTCTGCGCGTAATCTGCTGCTTGC
AAACAAAAAAACCACCGCTACCAGCGGTGGTTTGTTTGCCGGATCAAGAGCTACCAACTCTTTTTCCGAA
GGTAACTGGCTTCAGCAGAGCGCAGATACCAAATACTGTTCTTCTAGTGTAGCCGTAGTTAGGCCACCAC
TTCAAGAACTCTGTAGCACCGCCTACATACCTCGCTCTGCTAATCCTGTTACCAGTGGCTGCTGCCAGTG
GCGATAAGTCGTGTCTTACCGGGTTGGACTCAAGACGATAGTTACCGGATAAGGCGCAGCGGTCGGGCTG
AACGGGGGGTTCGTGCACACAGCCCAGCTTGGAGCGAACGACCTACACCGAACTGAGATACCTACAGCGT
GAGCTATGAGAAAGCGCCACGCTTCCCGAAGGGAGAAAGGCGGACAGGTATCCGGTAAGCGGCAGGGTCG
GAACAGGAGAGCGCACGAGGGAGCTTCCAGGGGGAAACGCCTGGTATCTTTATAGTCCTGTCGGGTTTCG
CCACCTCTGACTTGAGCGTCGATTTTTGTGATGCTCGTCAGGGGGGCGGAGCCTGTGGAAAAACGCCAGC
AACGCGGCCTTTTTACGGTTCCTGGCCTTTTGCTGGCCTTTTGCTCACATGTTCTTTCCTGCGTTATCCC
CTGATTCTGTGGATAACCGTATTACCGCCTTTGAGTGAGCTGATACCGCTCGCCGCAGCCGAACGACCGA
GCGCAGCGAGTCAGTGAGCGAGGAAGCCTGCATAACGCGAAGTAATCTTTTCGGTTTTAAAGAAAAAGGG
CAGGGTGGTGACACCTTGCCCTTTTTTGCCGGACTGCAGCGGCCGCTAGCTAATACGACTCACTATAGGG
AGACCACAACGGTTTCCCTCTAGAAATAATTTTGTTTAACTTTAAGAAGGAGATAAACAATGGGTAAAGG
AGAAGAACTTTTCACTGGAGTTGTCCCAATTCTTGTTGAATTAGATGGTGATGTTAATGGGCACAAATTT
TCTGTCAGTGGAGAGGGTGAAGGTGATGCAACATACGGAAAACTTACCCTTAAATTTATTTGCACTACTG
GAAAACTACCTGTTCCGTGGCCAACACTTGTCACTACTTTCTCTTATGGTGTTCAATGCTTTTCCCGTTA
TCCGGATCATATGAAACGGCATGACTTTTTCAAGAGTGCCATGCCCGAAGGTTATGTACAGGAACGCACT
ATATCTTTCAAAGATGACGGGAACTACAAGACGCGTGCTGAAGTCAAGTTTGAAGGTGATACCCTTGTTA
ATCGTATCGAGTTAAAAGGTATTGATTTTAAAGAAGATGGAAACATTCTCGGACACAAACTCGAGTACAA
CTATAACTCACACAATGTATACATCACGGCAGACAAACAAAAGAATGGAATCAAAGCTAACTTCAAAATT
CGCCACAACATTGAAGATGGATCCGTTCAACTAGCAGACCATTATCAACAAAATACTCCAATTGGCGATG
GCCCTGTCCTTTTACCAGACAACCATTACCTGTCCACACAATCTGCCCTTTCGAAAGATCCCAATGAAAA
GAGAGACCACATGGTCCTTCTTGAGTTTGTAACAGCTGCTGGGATTACACATGGCATGGATGAACTATAC
AAGTGGGGTCTTAGCGCGGGCGCCGTAGATTTGAGAACTTTGGGATATTCACAGCAGCAGCAGGAAAAGA
TCAAGCCCAAAGTGAGGTCGACAGTCGCGCAGCATCACGAAGCGCTGGTGGGTCATGGGTTTACACATGC
CCACATCGTAGCCTTGTCGCAGCACCCTGCAGCCCTTGGCACGGTCGCCGTCAAGTACCAGGACATGATT
GCGGCGTTGCCGGAAGCCACACATGAGGCGATCGTCGGTGTGGGGAAACAGTGGAGCGGAGCCCGAGCGC
TTGAGGCCCTGTTGACGGTCGCGGGAGAGCTGAGAGGGCCTCCCCTTCAGCTGGACACGGGCCAGTTGCT
GAAGATCGCGAAGCGGGGAGGAGTCACGGCGGTCGAGGCGGTGCACGCGTGGCGCAATGCGCTCACGGGA
GCACCCCTCAACCTGACCCCAGAGCAGGTCGTGGCGATCGCAAGCCACGACGGTGGCAAACAGGCTCTGG
AAACAGTACAGAGGCTGTTGCCTGTGCTGTGCCAAGCGCACGGGTTGACCCCAGAGCAGGTCGTGGCGAT
CGCAAGCCACGACGGTGGCAAACAGGCTCTGGAAACAGTACAGAGGCTGTTGCCTGTGCTGTGCCAAGCG
CACGGACTTACCCCAGAGCAGGTCGTGGCAATCGCGAGCAATAACGGTGGCAAACAGGCTCTGGAAACGG
TGCAGAGGCTCCTTCCAGTGCTGTGCCAAGCGCACGGTTTAACCCCAGAGCAGGTCGTGGCAATCGCGAG
CAATAACGGTGGCAAACAGGCTCTGGAAACGGTGCAGAGGCTCCTTCCAGTGCTGTGCCAAGCGCACGGG
CTCACCCCAGAGCAGGTCGTGGCCATTGCCTCGAATGGAGGTGGCAAACAGGCTCTGGAAACCGTACAAC
GATTGCTGCCGGTGCTGTGCCAAGCGCACGGTCTGACCCCAGAGCAGGTCGTGGCGATCGCAAGCCACGA
CGGTGGCAAACAGGCTCTGGAAACAGTACAGAGGCTGTTGCCTGTGCTGTGCCAAGCGCACGGGTTAACC
CCAGAGCAGGTCGTGGCGATCGCAAGCCACGACGGTGGCAAACAGGCTCTGGAAACAGTACAGAGGCTGT
TGCCTGTGCTGTGCCAAGCGCACGGACTCACCCCAGAGCAGGTCGTGGCAATCGCGAGCAATAACGGTGG
CAAACAGGCTCTGGAAACGGTGCAGAGGCTCCTTCCAGTGCTGTGCCAAGCGCACGGTTTGACCCCAGAG
CAGGTCGTGGCCATTGCCTCGAATGGAGGTGGCAAACAGGCTCTGGAAACCGTACAACGATTGCTGCCGG
TGCTGTGCCAAGCGCACGGGTTGACCCCAGAGCAGGTCGTGGCAATCGCGAGCAATAACGGTGGCAAACA
GGCTCTGGAAACGGTGCAGAGGCTCCTTCCAGTGCTGTGCCAAGCGCACGGACTTACCCCAGAGCAGGTC
GTGGCCATTGCCTCGAATGGAGGTGGCAAACAGGCTCTGGAAACCGTACAACGATTGCTGCCGGTGCTGT
GCCAAGCGCACGGACTGACCCCAGAGCAGGTCGTGGCCATTGCCTCGAATGGAGGTGGCAAACAGGCTCT
GGAAACCGTACAACGATTGCTGCCGGTGCTGTGCCAAGCGCACGGCCTGACCCCAGAGCAGGTCGTGGCA
ATCGCCTCCAACATTGGTGGCAAACAGGCTCTGGAAACTGTCCAGCGCCTGCTTCCCGTGCTGTGCCAAG
CGCACGGTTTAACCCCAGAGCAGGTCGTGGCAATCGCGAGCAATAACGGTGGCAAACAGGCTCTGGAAAC
GGTGCAGAGGCTCCTTCCAGTGCTGTGCCAAGCGCACGGGCTCACCCCAGAGCAGGTCGTGGCGATCGCA
AGCCACGACGGTGGCAAACAGGCTCTGGAAACAGTACAGAGGCTGTTGCCTGTGCTGTGCCAAGCGCACG
GTCTGACCCCAGAGCAGGTCGTGGCAATCGCGAGCAATAACGGTGGCAAACAGGCTCTGGAAACGGTGCA
GAGGCTCCTTCCAGTGCTGTGCCAAGCGCACGGGTTAACCCCAGAGCAGGTCGTGGCAATCGCCTCCAAC
ATTGGTGGCAAACAGGCTCTGGAAACTGTCCAGCGCCTGCTTCCCGTGCTGTGCCAAGCGCACGGACTCA
CCCCAGAGCAGGTCGTGGCCATTGCCTCGAATGGAGGTGGCAAACAGGCTCTGGAAACCGTACAACGATT
GCTGCCGGTGCTGTGCCAAGCGCACGGGTTGACCCCAGAGCAGGTCGTGGCAATCGCGAGCAATAACGGT
GGCAAACAGGCTCTGGAAACGGTGCAGAGGCTCCTTCCAGTGCTGTGCCAAGCGCACGGACTTACCCCAG
AGCAGGTCGTGGCGATCGCAAGCCACGACGGTGGCAAACAGGCTCTGGAAACAGTACAGAGGCTGTTGCC
TGTGCTGTGCCAAGCGCACGGACTGAGCGCGGGCGCCGTAGATTTGAGAACTTTGGGATATTCACAGCAG
CAGCAGGAAAAGATCAAGCCCAAAGTGAGGTCGACAGTCGCGCAGCATCACGAAGCGCTGGTGGGTCATG
GGTTTACACATGCCCACATCGTAGCCTTGTCGCAGCACCCTGCAGCCCTTGGCACGGTCGCCGTCAAGTA
CCAGGACATGATTGCGGCGTTGCCGGAAGCCACACATGAGGCGATCGTCGGTGTGGGGAAACAGTGGAGC
GGAGCCCGAGCGCTTGAGGCCCTGTTGACGGTCGCGGGAGAGCTGAGAGGGCCTCCCCTTCAGCTGGACA
CGGGCCAGTTGCTGAAGATCGCGAAGCGGGGAGGAGTCACGGCGGTCGAGGCGGTGCACGCGTGGCGCAA
TGCGCTCACGGGAGCACCCCTCAACCTGACCCCAGAGCAGGTCGTGGCCATTGCCTCGAATGGAGGTGGC
AAACAGGCTCTGGAAACCGTACAACGATTGCTGCCGGTGCTGTGCCAAGCGCACGGTTTAACCCCAGAGC
AGGTCGTGGCAATCGCGAGCAATAACGGTGGCAAACAGGCTCTGGAAACGGTGCAGAGGCTCCTTCCAGT
GCTGTGCCAAGCGCACGGGCTCACCCCAGAGCAGGTCGTGGCCATTGCCTCGAATGGAGGTGGCAAACAG
GCTCTGGAAACCGTACAACGATTGCTGCCGGTGCTGTGCCAAGCGCACGGGTTAACCCCAGAGCAGGTCG
TGGCGATCGCAAGCCACGACGGTGGCAAACAGGCTCTGGAAACAGTACAGAGGCTGTTGCCTGTGCTGTG
CCAAGCGCACGGGTTGACCCCAGAGCAGGTCGTGGCGATCGCAAGCCACGACGGTGGCAAACAGGCTCTG
GAAACAGTACAGAGGCTGTTGCCTGTGCTGTGCCAAGCGCACGGACTTACCCCAGAGCAGGTCGTGGCGA
TCGCAAGCCACGACGGTGGCAAACAGGCTCTGGAAACAGTACAGAGGCTGTTGCCTGTGCTGTGCCAAGC
GCACGGACTGACCCCAGAGCAGGTCGTGGCCATTGCCTCGAATGGAGGTGGCAAACAGGCTCTGGAAACC
GTACAACGATTGCTGCCGGTGCTGTGCCAAGCGCACGGCCTGACCCCAGAGCAGGTCGTGGCGATCGCAA
GCCACGACGGTGGCAAACAGGCTCTGGAAACAGTACAGAGGCTGTTGCCTGTGCTGTGCCAAGCGCACGG
TTTAACCCCAGAGCAGGTCGTGGCAATCGCCTCCAACATTGGTGGCAAACAGGCTCTGGAAACTGTCCAG
CGCCTGCTTCCCGTGCTGTGCCAAGCGCACGGGCTCACCCCAGAGCAGGTCGTGGCGATCGCAAGCCACG
ACGGTGGCAAACAGGCTCTGGAAACAGTACAGAGGCTGTTGCCTGTGCTGTGCCAAGCGCACGGCCTAAC
CCCAGAGCAGGTCGTGGCCATTGCCTCGAATGGAGGTGGCAAACAGGCTCTGGAAACCGTACAACGATTG
CTGCCGGTGCTGTGCCAAGCGCACGGTCTGACCCCAGAGCAGGTCGTGGCAATCGCCTCCAACATTGGTG
GCAAACAGGCTCTGGAAACTGTCCAGCGCCTGCTTCCCGTGCTGTGCCAAGCGCACGGGTTAACCCCAGA
GCAGGTCGTGGCAATCGCGAGCAATAACGGTGGCAAACAGGCTCTGGAAACGGTGCAGAGGCTCCTTCCA
GTGCTGTGCCAAGCGCACGGACTCACCCCAGAGCAGGTCGTGGCCATTGCCTCGAATGGAGGTGGCAAAC
AGGCTCTGGAAACCGTACAACGATTGCTGCCGGTGCTGTGCCAAGCGCACGGGTTGACCCCAGAGCAGGT
CGTGGCAATCGCGAGCAATAACGGTGGCAAACAGGCTCTGGAAACGGTGCAGAGGCTCCTTCCAGTGCTG
TGCCAAGCGCACGGACTTACCCCAGAGCAGGTCGTGGCGATCGCAAGCCACGACGGTGGCAAACAGGCTC
TGGAAACAGTACAGAGGCTGTTGCCTGTGCTGTGCCAAGCGCACGGACTGACCCCAGAGCAGGTCGTGGC
AATCGCCTCCAACATTGGTGGCAAACAGGCTCTGGAAACTGTCCAGCGCCTGCTTCCCGTGCTGTGCCAA
GCGCACGGCCTGACCCCAGAGCAGGTCGTGGCAATCGCGAGCAATAACGGTGGCAAACAGGCTCTGGAAA
CGGTGCAGAGGCTCCTTCCAGTGCTGTGCCAAGCGCACGGTTTAACCCCAGAGCAGGTCGTGGCAATCGC
GAGCAATAACGGTGGCAAACAGGCTCTGGAAACGGTGCAGAGGCTCCTTCCAGTGCTGTGCCAAGCGCAC
GGGCTCACCCCAGAGCAGGTCGTGGCGATCGCAAGCCACGACGGTGGCAAACAGGCTCTGGAATCTATCG
TTGCTCAGCTGTCACGTCCGGACCCGGCTCTGGCTGCTCTGACCAACGACCACCTGGTTGCTCTGGCTTG
CCTGGGTGGTCGTCCGGCTATGGACGCTGTTAAAAAAGGCCTAGTGCCGCGCGGCAGCCACCACCATCAC
CATCATTAATTCCAGAAATCATCCTTAGCGAAAGCTAAGGATTTTTTTTATCTGAAATTCTGCCTCGTGA
TACGCCTATTTTTATAGGTTAATGTCATGATAATAATGGTTTCTTAGACGTCAGGTGGCACTTTTCGGGG
AAATGTGCGCGGAACCCCTATTTGTTTATTTTTCTAAATACATTCAAATATGTATCCGCTCATGAGACAA
TAACCCTGATAAATGCTTCAATAATATTGAAAAAGGAAGAGTATGAGTATTCAACATTTCCGTGTCGCCC
TTATTCCCTTTTTTGCGGCATTTTGCCTTCCTGTTTTTGCTCACCCAGAAACGCTGGTGAA
Features (pLannotate 1.2.2; 10 found; start..end, strand, type, name):
    943..1531    +  rep_origin     ori: high-copy-number ColE1/pMB1/pBR322/pUC origin of replication
   1726..1783    -  terminator     his operon terminator: This putative transcriptin terminator from the E. coli his operon has a 2-bp deletion introduced during synthesis. Its efficiency has not been determined.
   1801..1819    +  promoter       T7 promoter: promoter for bacteriophage T7 RNA polymerase
   1851..1873    +  RBS            RBS: efficient ribosome binding site from bacteriophage T7 gene 10 (Olins and Rangwala, 1989)
   1880..2593    +  CDS            &alpha;GFP: &alpha;GFP is a basic (constitutively fluorescent) long stokes shift fluorescent protein published in 1996, derived from Aequorea victoria.
   2606..3124    +  CDS            avrBs3 (fragment): AVRB3_XANEU - Experimental evidence at protein level: Swiss-Prot protein existence level 1. Avirulence protein. Acts as a transcription factor in C.annuum plants. In susceptible plants lacking the Bs3 resistance gene induces expression of a number of genes, including genes homologous to a family of auxin-induced genes, alpha-expansin genes, pectate lyase, anthocyanidin glucoside rhamnosyl transferase and at least one transcription factor, UPA20. Their expression leads to plant hypertrophy in mesophyll cells, probably mainly mediated by UPA20 (PubMed:17962565). In resistant plants induces the h
   5069..5587    +  CDS            avrBs3 (fragment): AVRB3_XANEU - Experimental evidence at protein level: Swiss-Prot protein existence level 1. Avirulence protein. Acts as a transcription factor in C.annuum plants. In susceptible plants lacking the Bs3 resistance gene induces expression of a number of genes, including genes homologous to a family of auxin-induced genes, alpha-expansin genes, pectate lyase, anthocyanidin glucoside rhamnosyl transferase and at least one transcription factor, UPA20. Their expression leads to plant hypertrophy in mesophyll cells, probably mainly mediated by UPA20 (PubMed:17962565). In resistant plants induces the h
   7645..7688    +  terminator     bacterial terminator: putative bacterial transcription terminator
   7778..7882    +  promoter       AmpR promoter: bla
   7883..772     +  CDS            AmpR (across the origin): β-lactamase; bla; confers resistance to ampicillin, carbenicillin, and related antibiotics
