[The description below was written by a language model from this plasmid's Addgene catalogue record and pLannotate feature annotations shown in this document.]
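Description:
pSB1A3_GFP_dT21 is a bacterial expression plasmid built on pSB1A3, a high-copy backbone from the iGEM parts registry. It replicates in E. coli from a ColE1/pUC-type origin and is selected with ampicillin through a β-lactamase gene driven by its own bla promoter. In the roughly 8 kb sequenced record, transcription terminators (a his operon terminator upstream and a putative bacterial terminator downstream) flank the cloning region, insulating the insert from the rest of the backbone.

The payload is a synthetic open reading frame of about 6 kb, GFP_dT21, placed under a T7 promoter with the efficient ribosome binding site from phage T7 gene 10. Expression therefore requires a source of T7 RNA polymerase. The coding region begins with an Aequorea victoria-derived GFP, described in the catalogue as cycle3-GFP and annotated by the software as αGFP. This is fused to the N-terminus of dT21, a "double TAL" staple protein. The feature table detects two separate fragments with homology to the Xanthomonas TAL effector AvrBs3, spaced about 2.5 kb apart. That spacing is consistent with two TAL effector-type DNA-binding domains joined in a single polypeptide, although the repeat arrays themselves and the linker between them are not individually annotated. The catalogue lists a C-terminal His6 tag, useful for affinity purification, which also does not appear in the automated annotation.

According to the record, the plasmid serves to express the fluorescently labelled dT21 staple protein. The associated work concerns self-assembly of genetically encoded DNA–protein hybrid nanoscale shapes, in which such proteins would bind two DNA target sites and hold them together. The specific sequences recognised by dT21 are not stated.
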