Addgene plasmid #89662: pSB1A3_GFP_dT21
Purpose: expression of doubleTAL staple protein dT21 with N-terminally fused cycle3-GFP
Depositing lab: Hendrik Dietz. Depositing organization: Technische Universitaet Muenchen (TUM). Publication: Self-assembly of genetically encoded DNA-protein hybrid nanoscale shapes. Praetorius F, Dietz H. Science. 2017 Mar 24;355(6331). pii: eaam5488. doi: 10.1126/science.aam5488. PubMed 28336611.
Backbone
  Vector backbone: pSB1A3
  Backbone manufacturer: igem parts registry
  Vector type: Bacterial Expression
Growth in bacteria
  Bacterial resistance: Ampicillin, 100 μg/mL
  Growth temperature: 37°C
  Growth strain: DH5alpha
  Copy number: High Copy
Gene/Insert
  Gene/Insert name: GFP_dT21
  Species: Synthetic
  Insert size (bp): 6000
  Promoter: T7
  Tag / fusion protein: His6 (C terminal on insert)
  Cloning method: Restriction Enzyme; 5′ cloning site unknown (unknown if destroyed); 3′ cloning site unknown (unknown if destroyed)
  Sequencing primers: 5′ attaccgcctttgagtgagc; 3′ tgccacctgacgtctaagaa
Terms and licenses: Academic/Nonprofit Terms; Industry Terms: Not Available to Industry
How to cite: pSB1A3_GFP_dT21 was a gift from Hendrik Dietz (Addgene plasmid # 89662 ; http://n2t.net/addgene:89662 ; RRID:Addgene_89662)
