>Addgene plasmid #89662 | pSB1A3_GFP_dT21 | depositor partial sequence | sequence record 173738 | ORF
ATGGGTAAAGGAGAAGAACTTTTCACTGGAGTTGTCCCAATTCTTGTTGAATTAGATGGTGATGTTAATG
GGCACAAATTTTCTGTCAGTGGAGAGGGTGAAGGTGATGCAACATACGGAAAACTTACCCTTAAATTTAT
TTGCACTACTGGAAAACTACCTGTTCCGTGGCCAACACTTGTCACTACTTTCTCTTATGGTGTTCAATGC
TTTTCCCGTTATCCGGATCATATGAAACGGCATGACTTTTTCAAGAGTGCCATGCCCGAAGGTTATGTAC
AGGAACGCACTATATCTTTCAAAGATGACGGGAACTACAAGACGCGTGCTGAAGTCAAGTTTGAAGGTGA
TACCCTTGTTAATCGTATCGAGTTAAAAGGTATTGATTTTAAAGAAGATGGAAACATTCTCGGACACAAA
CTCGAGTACAACTATAACTCACACAATGTATACATCACGGCAGACAAACAAAAGAATGGAATCAAAGCTA
ACTTCAAAATTCGCCACAACATTGAAGATGGATCCGTTCAACTAGCAGACCATTATCAACAAAATACTCC
AATTGGCGATGGCCCTGTCCTTTTACCAGACAACCATTACCTGTCCACACAATCTGCCCTTTCGAAAGAT
CCCAATGAAAAGAGAGACCACATGGTCCTTCTTGAGTTTGTAACAGCTGCTGGGATTACACATGGCATGG
ATGAACTATACAAGTGGGGTCTTAGCGCGGGCGCCGTAGATTTGAGAACTTTGGGATATTCACAGCAGCA
GCAGGAAAAGATCAAGCCCAAAGTGAGGTCGACAGTCGCGCAGCATCACGAAGCGCTGGTGGGTCATGGG
TTTACACATGCCCACATCGTAGCCTTGTCGCAGCACCCTGCAGCCCTTGGCACGGTCGCCGTCAAGTACC
AGGACATGATTGCGGCGTTGCCGGAAGCCACACATGAGGCGATCGTCGGTGTGGGGAAACAGTGGAGCGG
AGCCCGAGCGCTTGAGGCCCTGTTGACGGTCGCGGGAGAGCTGAGAGGGCCTCCCCTTCAGCTGGACACG
GGCCAGTTGCTGAAGATCGCGAAGCGGGGAGGAGTCACGGCGGTCGAGGCGGTGCACGCGTGGCGCAATG
CGCTCACGGGAGCACCCCTCAACCTGACCCCAGAGCAGGTCGTGGCGATCGCAAGCCACGACGGTGGCAA
ACAGGCTCTGGAAACAGTACAGAGGCTGTTGCCTGTGCTGTGCCAAGCGCACGGGTTGACCCCAGAGCAG
GTCGTGGCGATCGCAAGCCACGACGGTGGCAAACAGGCTCTGGAAACAGTACAGAGGCTGTTGCCTGTGC
TGTGCCAAGCGCACGGACTTACCCCAGAGCAGGTCGTGGCAATCGCGAGCAATAACGGTGGCAAACAGGC
TCTGGAAACGGTGCAGAGGCTCCTTCCAGTGCTGTGCCAAGCGCACGGTTTAACCCCAGAGCAGGTCGTG
GCAATCGCGAGCAATAACGGTGGCAAACAGGCTCTGGAAACGGTGCAGAGGCTCCTTCCAGTGCTGTGCC
AAGCGCACGGGCTCACCCCAGAGCAGGTCGTGGCCATTGCCTCGAATGGAGGTGGCAAACAGGCTCTGGA
AACCGTACAACGATTGCTGCCGGTGCTGTGCCAAGCGCACGGTCTGACCCCAGAGCAGGTCGTGGCGATC
GCAAGCCACGACGGTGGCAAACAGGCTCTGGAAACAGTACAGAGGCTGTTGCCTGTGCTGTGCCAAGCGC
ACGGGTTAACCCCAGAGCAGGTCGTGGCGATCGCAAGCCACGACGGTGGCAAACAGGCTCTGGAAACAGT
ACAGAGGCTGTTGCCTGTGCTGTGCCAAGCGCACGGACTCACCCCAGAGCAGGTCGTGGCAATCGCGAGC
AATAACGGTGGCAAACAGGCTCTGGAAACGGTGCAGAGGCTCCTTCCAGTGCTGTGCCAAGCGCACGGTT
TGACCCCAGAGCAGGTCGTGGCCATTGCCTCGAATGGAGGTGGCAAACAGGCTCTGGAAACCGTACAACG
ATTGCTGCCGGTGCTGTGCCAAGCGCACGGGTTGACCCCAGAGCAGGTCGTGGCAATCGCGAGCAATAAC
GGTGGCAAACAGGCTCTGGAAACGGTGCAGAGGCTCCTTCCAGTGCTGTGCCAAGCGCACGGACTTACCC
CAGAGCAGGTCGTGGCCATTGCCTCGAATGGAGGTGGCAAACAGGCTCTGGAAACCGTACAACGATTGCT
GCCGGTGCTGTGCCAAGCGCACGGACTGACCCCAGAGCAGGTCGTGGCCATTGCCTCGAATGGAGGTGGC
AAACAGGCTCTGGAAACCGTACAACGATTGCTGCCGGTGCTGTGCCAAGCGCACGGCCTGACCCCAGAGC
AGGTCGTGGCAATCGCCTCCAACATTGGTGGCAAACAGGCTCTGGAAACTGTCCAGCGCCTGCTTCCCGT
GCTGTGCCAAGCGCACGGTTTAACCCCAGAGCAGGTCGTGGCAATCGCGAGCAATAACGGTGGCAAACAG
GCTCTGGAAACGGTGCAGAGGCTCCTTCCAGTGCTGTGCCAAGCGCACGGGCTCACCCCAGAGCAGGTCG
TGGCGATCGCAAGCCACGACGGTGGCAAACAGGCTCTGGAAACAGTACAGAGGCTGTTGCCTGTGCTGTG
CCAAGCGCACGGTCTGACCCCAGAGCAGGTCGTGGCAATCGCGAGCAATAACGGTGGCAAACAGGCTCTG
GAAACGGTGCAGAGGCTCCTTCCAGTGCTGTGCCAAGCGCACGGGTTAACCCCAGAGCAGGTCGTGGCAA
TCGCCTCCAACATTGGTGGCAAACAGGCTCTGGAAACTGTCCAGCGCCTGCTTCCCGTGCTGTGCCAAGC
GCACGGACTCACCCCAGAGCAGGTCGTGGCCATTGCCTCGAATGGAGGTGGCAAACAGGCTCTGGAAACC
GTACAACGATTGCTGCCGGTGCTGTGCCAAGCGCACGGGTTGACCCCAGAGCAGGTCGTGGCAATCGCGA
GCAATAACGGTGGCAAACAGGCTCTGGAAACGGTGCAGAGGCTCCTTCCAGTGCTGTGCCAAGCGCACGG
ACTTACCCCAGAGCAGGTCGTGGCGATCGCAAGCCACGACGGTGGCAAACAGGCTCTGGAAACAGTACAG
AGGCTGTTGCCTGTGCTGTGCCAAGCGCACGGACTGAGCGCGGGCGCCGTAGATTTGAGAACTTTGGGAT
ATTCACAGCAGCAGCAGGAAAAGATCAAGCCCAAAGTGAGGTCGACAGTCGCGCAGCATCACGAAGCGCT
GGTGGGTCATGGGTTTACACATGCCCACATCGTAGCCTTGTCGCAGCACCCTGCAGCCCTTGGCACGGTC
GCCGTCAAGTACCAGGACATGATTGCGGCGTTGCCGGAAGCCACACATGAGGCGATCGTCGGTGTGGGGA
AACAGTGGAGCGGAGCCCGAGCGCTTGAGGCCCTGTTGACGGTCGCGGGAGAGCTGAGAGGGCCTCCCCT
TCAGCTGGACACGGGCCAGTTGCTGAAGATCGCGAAGCGGGGAGGAGTCACGGCGGTCGAGGCGGTGCAC
GCGTGGCGCAATGCGCTCACGGGAGCACCCCTCAACCTGACCCCAGAGCAGGTCGTGGCCATTGCCTCGA
ATGGAGGTGGCAAACAGGCTCTGGAAACCGTACAACGATTGCTGCCGGTGCTGTGCCAAGCGCACGGTTT
AACCCCAGAGCAGGTCGTGGCAATCGCGAGCAATAACGGTGGCAAACAGGCTCTGGAAACGGTGCAGAGG
CTCCTTCCAGTGCTGTGCCAAGCGCACGGGCTCACCCCAGAGCAGGTCGTGGCCATTGCCTCGAATGGAG
GTGGCAAACAGGCTCTGGAAACCGTACAACGATTGCTGCCGGTGCTGTGCCAAGCGCACGGGTTAACCCC
AGAGCAGGTCGTGGCGATCGCAAGCCACGACGGTGGCAAACAGGCTCTGGAAACAGTACAGAGGCTGTTG
CCTGTGCTGTGCCAAGCGCACGGGTTGACCCCAGAGCAGGTCGTGGCGATCGCAAGCCACGACGGTGGCA
AACAGGCTCTGGAAACAGTACAGAGGCTGTTGCCTGTGCTGTGCCAAGCGCACGGACTTACCCCAGAGCA
GGTCGTGGCGATCGCAAGCCACGACGGTGGCAAACAGGCTCTGGAAACAGTACAGAGGCTGTTGCCTGTG
CTGTGCCAAGCGCACGGACTGACCCCAGAGCAGGTCGTGGCCATTGCCTCGAATGGAGGTGGCAAACAGG
CTCTGGAAACCGTACAACGATTGCTGCCGGTGCTGTGCCAAGCGCACGGCCTGACCCCAGAGCAGGTCGT
GGCGATCGCAAGCCACGACGGTGGCAAACAGGCTCTGGAAACAGTACAGAGGCTGTTGCCTGTGCTGTGC
CAAGCGCACGGTTTAACCCCAGAGCAGGTCGTGGCAATCGCCTCCAACATTGGTGGCAAACAGGCTCTGG
AAACTGTCCAGCGCCTGCTTCCCGTGCTGTGCCAAGCGCACGGGCTCACCCCAGAGCAGGTCGTGGCGAT
CGCAAGCCACGACGGTGGCAAACAGGCTCTGGAAACAGTACAGAGGCTGTTGCCTGTGCTGTGCCAAGCG
CACGGCCTAACCCCAGAGCAGGTCGTGGCCATTGCCTCGAATGGAGGTGGCAAACAGGCTCTGGAAACCG
TACAACGATTGCTGCCGGTGCTGTGCCAAGCGCACGGTCTGACCCCAGAGCAGGTCGTGGCAATCGCCTC
CAACATTGGTGGCAAACAGGCTCTGGAAACTGTCCAGCGCCTGCTTCCCGTGCTGTGCCAAGCGCACGGG
TTAACCCCAGAGCAGGTCGTGGCAATCGCGAGCAATAACGGTGGCAAACAGGCTCTGGAAACGGTGCAGA
GGCTCCTTCCAGTGCTGTGCCAAGCGCACGGACTCACCCCAGAGCAGGTCGTGGCCATTGCCTCGAATGG
AGGTGGCAAACAGGCTCTGGAAACCGTACAACGATTGCTGCCGGTGCTGTGCCAAGCGCACGGGTTGACC
CCAGAGCAGGTCGTGGCAATCGCGAGCAATAACGGTGGCAAACAGGCTCTGGAAACGGTGCAGAGGCTCC
TTCCAGTGCTGTGCCAAGCGCACGGACTTACCCCAGAGCAGGTCGTGGCGATCGCAAGCCACGACGGTGG
CAAACAGGCTCTGGAAACAGTACAGAGGCTGTTGCCTGTGCTGTGCCAAGCGCACGGACTGACCCCAGAG
CAGGTCGTGGCAATCGCCTCCAACATTGGTGGCAAACAGGCTCTGGAAACTGTCCAGCGCCTGCTTCCCG
TGCTGTGCCAAGCGCACGGCCTGACCCCAGAGCAGGTCGTGGCAATCGCGAGCAATAACGGTGGCAAACA
GGCTCTGGAAACGGTGCAGAGGCTCCTTCCAGTGCTGTGCCAAGCGCACGGTTTAACCCCAGAGCAGGTC
GTGGCAATCGCGAGCAATAACGGTGGCAAACAGGCTCTGGAAACGGTGCAGAGGCTCCTTCCAGTGCTGT
GCCAAGCGCACGGGCTCACCCCAGAGCAGGTCGTGGCGATCGCAAGCCACGACGGTGGCAAACAGGCTCT
GGAATCTATCGTTGCTCAGCTGTCACGTCCGGACCCGGCTCTGGCTGCTCTGACCAACGACCACCTGGTT
GCTCTGGCTTGCCTGGGTGGTCGTCCGGCTATGGACGCTGTTAAAAAAGGCCTAGTGCCGCGCGGCAGCC
ACCACCATCACCATCATTAA
